Addgene plasmid #21298: pLKO.1 shMTH1-2
Depositing lab: Bob Weinberg. Depositing organization: Whitehead Institute for Biomedical Research. Publication: Continuous elimination of oxidized nucleotides is necessary to prevent rapid onset of cellular senescence. Rai P, Onder TT, Young JJ, McFaline JL, Pang B, Dedon PC, Weinberg RA. Proc Natl Acad Sci U S A. 2009 Jan 6. 106(1):169-74. 10.1073/pnas.0809834106 PubMed 19118192.
Backbone
  Vector backbone: pLKO.1 puro
  Backbone manufacturer: Available at Addgene (#8453)
  Backbone size w/o insert (bp): 7000
  Vector type: Mammalian Expression, Lentiviral, RNAi
  Selectable markers: Puromycin
Growth in bacteria
  Bacterial resistance: Ampicillin, 100 μg/mL
  Growth temperature: 37°C
  Growth strain: Stbl3
  Copy number: High Copy
Gene/Insert
  Gene/Insert name: shMTH1-2 (alt names: MTH1 shRNA; MTH1)
  Species: H. sapiens (human)
  Entrez Gene: NUDT1 (a.k.a. MTH1)
  Cloning method: Restriction Enzyme; 5′ cloning site AgeI (unknown if destroyed); 3′ cloning site EcoRI (unknown if destroyed)
  Sequencing primers: 5′ LKO.1 5'
Terms and licenses: Academic/Nonprofit Terms; Industry Terms: Not Available to Industry
Depositor comments: shRNA #2 directed against MTH1 sequence 5-GAAATTCCACGGGTACTTCAA-3′.
How to cite: pLKO.1 shMTH1-2 was a gift from Bob Weinberg (Addgene plasmid # 21298 ; http://n2t.net/addgene:21298 ; RRID:Addgene_21298)
