[The description below was written by a language model from this plasmid's Addgene catalogue record.]
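Description:
pLKO.1 shMTH1-2 is a lentiviral RNAi plasmid built on the pLKO.1 puro backbone (about 7 kb without insert) for knocking down human MTH1, the product of the NUDT1 gene, in mammalian cells. It is maintained in bacteria as a high-copy plasmid under ampicillin selection, and the recorded host is a recombination-deficient strain of the kind commonly used to keep the repeated lentiviral sequences stable. Mammalian cells carrying the integrated construct are selected with puromycin.

The payload is a short hairpin RNA, the second of a set directed against the MTH1 transcript, cloned by restriction enzymes between the AgeI and EcoRI sites of the backbone; the record does not say whether these sites survive cloning. No feature table is provided, so the promoters and viral elements are not listed explicitly. In the standard pLKO.1 puro design, the hairpin is placed downstream of a human U6 RNA polymerase III promoter and the puromycin resistance gene is driven by a separate promoter. Both lie between lentiviral long terminal repeats with a packaging signal, so the cassette can be packaged into viral particles when helper plasmids supply the structural and envelope proteins. After transduction and integration, the hairpin is processed into a small interfering RNA that gives stable suppression of the target.

MTH1 hydrolyses oxidized nucleotides, removing them from the precursor pool before they can be incorporated into DNA. The associated publication used MTH1 depletion to show that continuous elimination of oxidized nucleotides is needed to prevent rapid onset of cellular senescence, so the construct suits loss-of-function studies of oxidative DNA damage and senescence in human cells.
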