>Addgene plasmid #21298 | pLKO.1 shMTH1-2 | addgene partial sequence | sequence record 27074 | 21298 with LKO1-5
CGATTTCTTGGCTTTATATATCTTGTGGAAAGGACGAAACACCGGGAAATTCCACGGGTACTTCAACTCG
AGTTGAAGTACCCGNGGAATTTCTCGGTGAATGCTGATGAACACTTGCTGAATTTGTCTACTTCCTTTCA
CGTCAGCTAGATATTTCTCTTTTTTACTGGTTAATTTATTTGGCNTTCTGTCCTAACATTATAATTTGTT
ATTTTCTTTCTGGAGGATGTTTGACGAGGACCTGTTTCTTTTTGTCCGTTTTATCTCTGCGCCGGNNTGG
CTTGTCCCTTTGNCGCGCTCAAGGGATGGACCCCGGCGCCCCTTCCCATGACCCCCCCCCCAGGACCGCC
CACCTCCCCGCCCTTTGCTCTCAGCCCGCTCTCGCCGCTCGCCTGTCATGACGCGAAACGCTCNACCGTT
TTCCCTTGACTTTGGAGGACAGGTGCTCCCCATACCTGCCCAAACTGTAAAAACACCCCTGATTATGGTG
AAAAATAACAGAGAAGGGGACAAAGCACCCGATCTGCCTTGGGTCGTTTAGGACGTATGACATGATACGC
GGCATACCGGGGAGGACCACGGGGGTTGGACACAATGATAAATTCATGTTACCATGATTCGGCGTGCNAC
AGCCTGGTCGGCGGGCGNGTGTG
